Addgene plasmid #205022: pUC18T-mini-Tn7T-Gm-Pc-mNeonGreen
Purpose: mini-Tn7 vector for insertion of mNeonGreen (codon optimized for P. fluorescens) at bacterial attTn7 site
Depositing lab: Rosemarie Wilton. Depositing organization: Argonne National Laboratory - Affiliated with the University of Chicago. Publication: A New Suite of Plasmid Vectors for Fluorescence-Based Imaging of Root Colonizing Pseudomonads. Wilton R, Ahrendt AJ, Shinde S, Sholto-Douglas DJ, Johnson JL, Brennan MB, Kemner KM. Front Plant Sci. 2018 Feb 1;8:2242. doi: 10.3389/fpls.2017.02242. eCollection 2017. PubMed 29449848.
Backbone
  Vector backbone: pUC18T-mini-Tn7T-Gm
  Backbone manufacturer: Herbert Schweizer
  Vector type: Bacterial Expression
Growth in bacteria
  Bacterial resistance: Ampicillin and Gentamicin, 100 & 10 μg/mL
  Growth temperature: 37°C
  Growth strain: DH5alpha
  Copy number: High Copy
Gene/Insert
  Gene/Insert name: mNeonGreen
  Species: Synthetic
  Mutation: mNeonGreen is codon optimized for expression in P. fluorescens
  Promoter: Pc
  Cloning method: Restriction Enzyme; 5′ cloning site unknown (unknown if destroyed)
Terms and licenses: Academic/Nonprofit Terms; Industry Terms: Not Available to Industry
How to cite: pUC18T-mini-Tn7T-Gm-Pc-mNeonGreen was a gift from Rosemarie Wilton (Addgene plasmid # 205022 ; http://n2t.net/addgene:205022 ; RRID:Addgene_205022)
