[The description below was written by a language model from this plasmid's Addgene catalogue record and pLannotate feature annotations shown in this document.]
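Description:
pUC18T-mini-Tn7T-Gm-Pc-mNeonGreen is a bacterial mini-Tn7 delivery plasmid built on the pUC18T-mini-Tn7T-Gm backbone. It is designed to place a constitutively expressed green fluorescent marker into the chromosomal attTn7 site of a recipient bacterium. The plasmid is maintained at high copy in E. coli through a ColE1/pUC-type origin and carries a β-lactamase gene for ampicillin selection on the backbone. An incP oriT allows conjugative transfer into target strains. The short lacI, lacZα, bom and rop fragments in the feature table appear to be leftovers of the cloning vector lineage rather than functional parts.

The transposable segment lies between the Tn7L and Tn7R ends. It contains an mNeonGreen coding sequence, codon optimized for Pseudomonas fluorescens and preceded by a phage T7 gene 10 ribosome binding site. The catalogue names Pc, the class 1 integron promoter, as the promoter for the insert. The table does not annotate a Pc element directly upstream of mNeonGreen. However, integron integrase gene fragments flank the reporter, and Pc normally lies within that integrase coding sequence. An annotated Pc promoter sits upstream of the aacC1 gentamicin resistance gene, which selects for transposition events. This marker is bracketed by FRT sites, so FLP recombinase can excise it after integration and leave an unmarked fluorescent strain. The rrnB T1 and lambda t0 terminators lie near the Tn7R end. The plasmid encodes no Tn7 transposase functions, so these would have to be supplied from another source. The associated publication describes a vector suite for fluorescence imaging of root-colonizing pseudomonads, consistent with use for stable, single-copy strain tagging.
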