Features (pLannotate 1.2.2; 22 found; start..end, strand, type, name):
     96..200     +  promoter       AmpR promoter: bla
    201..1061    +  CDS            AmpR: β-lactamase; bla; confers resistance to ampicillin, carbenicillin, and related antibiotics
   1232..1820    +  rep_origin     ori: high-copy-number ColE1/pMB1/pBR322/pUC origin of replication
   2052..2160    +  oriT           oriT: incP origin of transfer
   2232..2286    +  CDS            lacI (fragment): lac repressor; lacI; The lac repressor binds to the lac operator to inhibit transcription in E. coli. This inhibition can be relieved by adding lactose or isopropyl-β-D-thiogalactopyranoside (IPTG).
   2319..2484    +  mobile_element Tn7L: mini-Tn7 element (left end of the Tn7 transposon) Tn7
   2509..2730    -  CDS            int (fragment): INT2_ECOLX - Protein inferred from homology: Swiss-Prot protein existence level 3. Putative integrase believed to be involved in the insertion of antibiotic resistance genes into plasmids and transposons. From Escherichia coli.
   2741..2763    +  RBS            RBS: efficient ribosome binding site from bacteriophage T7 gene 10 (Olins and Rangwala, 1989)
   2771..3478    +  CDS            mNeonGreen: mNeonGreen is a basic (constitutively fluorescent) green/yellow fluorescent protein published in 2013, derived from Branchiostoma lanceolatum. It is reported to be a very rapidly-maturing monomer with moderate acid sensitivity.
   3541..3678    +  CDS            int (fragment): INT2_ECOLX - Protein inferred from homology: Swiss-Prot protein existence level 3. Putative integrase believed to be involved in the insertion of antibiotic resistance genes into plasmids and transposons. From Escherichia coli.
   3877..3924    -  protein_bind   FRT: FLP-mediated recombination occurs in the 8-bp core sequence TCTAGAAA (Turan and Bode, 2011). FLP recombinase from the Saccharomyces cerevisiae 2μ plasmid
   3965..3993    +  promoter       Pc promoter: intI1 (promoter lies within the coding sequence); class 1 integron promoter
   4182..4715    +  CDS            GmR: gentamycin acetyltransferase; aacC1; confers resistance to gentamycin
   4845..4878    -  protein_bind   FRT (minimal): supports FLP-mediated excision but not integration (Turan and Bode, 2011) FLP recombinase from the Saccharomyces cerevisiae 2μ plasmid
   4938..5024    -  terminator     rrnB T1 terminator: Escherichia coli rrnB; transcription terminator T1 from the E. coli rrnB gene
   5088..5117    -  CDS            CmR (fragment): chloramphenicol acetyltransferase confers resistance to chloramphenicol
   5127..5221    -  terminator     lambda t0 terminator: transcription terminator from phage lambda
   5242..5266    +  misc_feature   MCS (fragment): pBluescript multiple cloning site
   5270..5468    +  mobile_element Tn7R (fragment): mini-Tn7 element (right end of the Tn7 transposon) Tn7
   5540..5608    +  CDS            lacZα (fragment): LacZα fragment of β-galactosidase; lacZ fragment
   5614..5713    -  misc_feature   bom (fragment): basis of mobility region from pBR322
   5815..1       -  CDS            rop (fragment) (across the origin): Rop protein, which maintains plasmids at low copy number; rop
>Addgene plasmid #205022 | pUC18T-mini-Tn7T-Gm-Pc-mNeonGreen | addgene full sequence | sequence record 408000 | Addgene NGS Result
GACGAAAGGGCCTCGTGATACGCCTATTTTTATAGGTTAATGTCATGATAATAATGGTTTCTTAGACGTC
AGGTGGCACTTTTCGGGGAAATGTGCGCGGAACCCCTATTTGTTTATTTTTCTAAATACATTCAAATATG
TATCCGCTCATGAGACAATAACCCTGATAAATGCTTCAATAATATTGAAAAAGGAAGAGTATGAGTATTC
AACATTTCCGTGTCGCCCTTATTCCCTTTTTTGCGGCATTTTGCCTTCCTGTTTTTGCTCACCCAGAAAC
GCTGGTGAAAGTAAAAGATGCTGAAGATCAGTTGGGTGCACGAGTGGGTTACATCGAACTGGATCTCAAC
AGCGGTAAGATCCTTGAGAGTTTTCGCCCCGAAGAACGTTTTCCAATGATGAGCACTTTTAAAGTTCTGC
TATGTGGCGCGGTATTATCCCGTATTGACGCCGGGCAAGAGCAACTCGGTCGCCGCATACACTATTCTCA
GAATGACTTGGTTGAGTACTCACCAGTCACAGAAAAGCATCTTACGGATGGCATGACAGTAAGAGAATTA
TGCAGTGCTGCCATAACCATGAGTGATAACACTGCGGCCAACTTACTTCTGACAACGATCGGAGGACCGA
AGGAGCTAACCGCTTTTTTGCACAACATGGGGGATCATGTAACTCGCCTTGATCGTTGGGAACCGGAGCT
GAATGAAGCCATACCAAACGACGAGCGTGACACCACGATGCCTGTAGCAATGGCAACAACGTTGCGCAAA
CTATTAACTGGCGAACTACTTACTCTAGCTTCCCGGCAACAATTAATAGACTGGATGGAGGCGGATAAAG
TTGCAGGACCACTTCTGCGCTCGGCCCTTCCGGCTGGCTGGTTTATTGCTGATAAATCTGGAGCCGGTGA
GCGTGGGTCTCGCGGTATCATTGCAGCACTGGGGCCAGATGGTAAGCCCTCCCGTATCGTAGTTATCTAC
ACGACGGGGAGTCAGGCAACTATGGATGAACGAAATAGACAGATCGCTGAGATAGGTGCCTCACTGATTA
AGCATTGGTAACTGTCAGACCAAGTTTACTCATATATACTTTAGATTGATTTAAAACTTCATTTTTAATT
TAAAAGGATCTAGGTGAAGATCCTTTTTGATAATCTCATGACCAAAATCCCTTAACGTGAGTTTTCGTTC
CACTGAGCGTCAGACCCCGTAGAAAAGATCAAAGGATCTTCTTGAGATCCTTTTTTTCTGCGCGTAATCT
GCTGCTTGCAAACAAAAAAACCACCGCTACCAGCGGTGGTTTGTTTGCCGGATCAAGAGCTACCAACTCT
TTTTCCGAAGGTAACTGGCTTCAGCAGAGCGCAGATACCAAATACTGTTCTTCTAGTGTAGCCGTAGTTA
GGCCACCACTTCAAGAACTCTGTAGCACCGCCTACATACCTCGCTCTGCTAATCCTGTTACCAGTGGCTG
CTGCCAGTGGCGATAAGTCGTGTCTTACCGGGTTGGACTCAAGACGATAGTTACCGGATAAGGCGCAGCG
GTCGGGCTGAACGGGGGGTTCGTGCACACAGCCCAGCTTGGAGCGAACGACCTACACCGAACTGAGATAC
CTACAGCGTGAGCTATGAGAAAGCGCCACGCTTCCCGAAGGGAGAAAGGCGGACAGGTATCCGGTAAGCG
GCAGGGTCGGAACAGGAGAGCGCACGAGGGAGCTTCCAGGGGGAAACGCCTGGTATCTTTATAGTCCTGT
CGGGTTTCGCCACCTCTGACTCGAGCGTCGATTTTTGTGATGCTCGTCAGGGGGGCGGAGCCTATGGAAA
AACGCCAGCAACGCGGCCTTTTTACGGTTCCTGGCCTTTTGCTGGCCTTTTGCTCACATGTTCTTTCCTG
CGTTATCAGGGGATTCCTTAAGGTATACTTTCCGCTGCATAACCCTGCTTCGGGGTCATTATAGCGATTT
TTTCGGTATATCCATCCTTTTTCGCACGATATACAGGATTTTGCCAAAGGGTTCGTGTAGACTTTCCTTG
GTGTATCCAACGGCGTCAGCCGGGCAGGATAGGTGAAGTAGGCCCACCCGCGAGCGGGTGTTCCTTCTTC
ACTGTCCCTTATTCGCACCTGGCGGTGCTCAACGGGAATCCTGCTCTGCGAGGCTGGCCGATAAGCTCTG
ATACCGCTCGCCGCAGCCGAACGACCGAGCGCAGCGGGTCAGTGAGCGAGGAAGCGGAAGAGCGCCCAAT
ACGCAAACCGCCTCTCCCCGCGCGTTGGCCGATTCATTAATGCAGCGCCCAAACATAACAGGAAGAAAAA
TGCCCCGCTGTGGGCGGACAAAATAGTTGGGAACTGGGAGGGGTGGAAATGGAGTTTTTAAGGATTATTT
AGGGAAGAGTGACAAAATAGATGGGAACTGGGTGTAGCGTCGTAAGCTAATACGAAAATTAAAAATGACA
AAATAGTTTGGAACTAGATTTCACTTATCTGGTTGGCCTGCAAGGCCTTCGCGAGCCGATACAAGAACAA
CAGCGCGTTGAGCGCCTGCCGGTGGGTGGCCGGCGCCACTTGCTTCTCGGTGGCGAGCATGGTCAGAAAA
CCCTCGACTTCAGCTTGCCCCATTTCGCGCGGATGTCGAAACCCACCATGGCTGCGGGCCGTCCACAACA
CAAATGCCTTGGCCCAGTAGACATAAGCCTTCTCGGTCTGTAGGCTGTAATGCAGGTAGCGAACCCGTTC
TAGAAATAATTTTGTTTAACTTTAAGAAGGAGATATACATATGAATTCGAAAGGCGAAGAAGATAACATG
GCCAGTTTACCGGCAACTCATGAATTACATATTTTTGGAAGTATTAACGGCGTTGACTTTGATATGGTTG
GACAGGGCACCGGCAACCCGAACGATGGTTATGAAGAATTAAACCTGAAATCTACAAAAGGCGACCTGCA
ATTCTCTCCCTGGATTCTTGTTCCACACATTGGTTATGGCTTCCACCAATACTTACCCTATCCTGATGGC
ATGTCCCCTTTCCAAGCCGCGATGGTGGATGGCTCTGGTTACCAAGTACACCGTACCATGCAATTCGAAG
ATGGAGCATCACTCACAGTAAACTACCGCTATACATATGAAGGTTCCCACATTAAAGGCGAAGCACAAGT
TAAAGGTACTGGATTCCCCGCTGATGGACCAGTTATGACTAACTCATTGACCGCAGCAGACTGGTGTCGC
TCAAAAAAAACCTATCCGAACGATAAAACGATTATTAGCACATTTAAATGGAGTTATACGACCGGAAATG
GCAAACGTTACCGCAGCACAGCACGCACAACCTATACATTTGCAAAACCAATGGCCGCGAATTATTTGAA
AAACCAACCGATGTATGTCTTTCGTAAAACAGAATTAAAACACAGCAAAACAGAATTAAATTTTAAAGAA
TGGCAAAAAGCATTTACCGACGTTATGGGAATGGATGAATTATATAAATAAGCGGCCGCACATCATCATC
ACCATCACTAAGCTTTAAGCATCTCGAGGCCTCGGACTAGCGGATCAGTGAGGGTTTGCAACTGCGGGTC
AAGGATCTGGATTTCGATCACGGCACGATCATCGTGCGGGAGGGCAAGGGCTCCAAGGATCGGGCCTTGA
TGTTACCCGAGAGCTTGGCACCCAGCCTGCGCGAGCAGGGGAATTGATCCGGTGGATGACCTTTTGAATG
ACCTTTAATAGATTATATTACTAATTAATTGGGGACCCTAGAGGTCCCCTTTTTTATTTTAAAAATTTTT
TCACAAAACGGTTTACAAGCATAAAGCTCCTCGGACTACCTGGTATGAGTCAGCAACAGAGCTCATGCAT
GATCGAATTAGCTTCAAAAGCGCTCTGAAGTTCCTATACTTTCTAGAGAATAGGAACTTCGGAATAGGAA
CTTCAAGATCCCCTGATTCCCTTTGTCAACAGCAATGGATCGAATTGACATAAGCCTGTTCGGTTCGTAA
ACTGTAATGCAAGTAGCGTATGCGCTCACGCAACTGGTCCAGAACCTTGACCGAACGCAGCGGTGGTAAC
GGCGCAGTGGCGGTTTTCATGGCTTGTTATGACTGTTTTTTTGTACAGTCTATGCCTCGGGCATCCAAGC
AGCAAGCGCGTTACGCCGTGGGTCGATGTTTGATGTTATGGAGCAGCAACGATGTTACGCAGCAGCAACG
ATGTTACGCAGCAGGGCAGTCGCCCTAAAACAAAGTTAGGTGGCTCAAGTATGGGCATCATTCGCACATG
TAGGCTCGGCCCTGACCAAGTCAAATCCATGCGGGCTGCTCTTGATCTTTTCGGTCGTGAGTTCGGAGAC
GTAGCCACCTACTCCCAACATCAGCCGGACTCCGATTACCTCGGGAACTTGCTCCGTAGTAAGACATTCA
TCGCGCTTGCTGCCTTCGACCAAGAAGCGGTTGTTGGCGCTCTCGCGGCTTACGTTCTGCCCAAGTTTGA
GCAGCCGCGTAGTGAGATCTATATCTATGATCTCGCAGTCTCCGGCGAGCACCGGAGGCAGGGCATTGCC
ACCGCGCTCATCAATCTCCTCAAGCATGAGGCCAACGCGCTTGGTGCTTATGTGATCTACGTGCAAGCAG
ATTACGGTGACGATCCCGCAGTGGCTCTCTATACAAAGTTGGGCATACGGGAAGAAGTGATGCACTTTGA
TATCGACCCAAGTACCGCCACCTAACAATTCGTTCAAGCCGAGATCGGCTTCCCGGCCGCGGAGTTGTTC
GGTAAATTGTCACAACGCCGCGGCCAATTCGATCTAGAATTCCATTGAGTAAGTTTTTAAGCACATCAGC
TTCAAAAGCGCTCTGAAGTTCCTATACTTTCTAGAGAATAGGAACTTCGGAATAGGTACTTCAAGATCCC
CAATTCGATCGTCCGGGCCGCAAGCTCCTAGCGGCGGATTTGTCCTACTCAGGAGAGCGTTCACCGACAA
ACAACAGATAAAACGAAAGGCCCAGTCTTTCGACTGAGCCTTTCGTTTTATTTGATGCCTCAAGCTAGAG
AGTCATTACCCCAGGCGTTTAAGGGCACCAATAACTGCCTTAAAAAAATTACGCCCCGCCCTGCCACTCA
TCGCAGTCTAGCTTGGATTCTCACCAATAAAAAACGCCCGGCGGCAACCGAGCGTTCTGAACAAATCCAG
ATGGAGTTCTGAGGTCATTACTGGATCTATCAACAGGAGTCCAAGCTCAGCTAATTAAGCTAGCTTATCG
ATACCGTCGACCTCGAACCCCACGCCCCTCTTTAATACGACGGGCAATTTGCACTTCAGAAAATGAAGAG
TTTGCTTTAGCCATAACAAAAGTCCAGTATGCTTTTTCACAGCATAACTGGACTGATTTCAGTTTACAAC
TATTCTGTCTAGTTTAAGACTTTATTGTCATAGTTTAGATCTATTTTGTTCAGTTTAAGACTTTATTGTC
CGCCCACACCTGCTTACGCAGGGCATCCATTTATTACTCAACCGTAACCGATTTTGCCAGGTTACGCGGC
TGGTCCTCTAGCTGGCGTAATAGCGAAGAGGCCCGCACCGATCGCCCTTCCCAACAGTTGCGCAGCCTGA
ATGGCGAATGGCGCCTGATGCGGTATTTTCTCCTTACGCATCTGTGCGGTATTTCACACCGCATATGGTG
CACTCTCAGTACAATCTGCTCTGATGCCGCATAGTTAAGCCAGCCCCGACACCCGCCAACACCCGCTGAC
GCGCCCTGACGGGCTTGTCTGCTCCCGGCATCCGCTTACAGACAAGCTGTGACCGTCTCCGGGAGCTGCA
TGTGTCAGAGGTTTTCACCGTCGTCACCGAAACGCGCGA
